>Addgene plasmid #176587 | pHS0923 pET45b(+) His14-MBP-TEV-AmaTnpB | addgene full sequence | sequence record 345507 | Addgene NGS Result
GTTTGCGTATTGGGCGCCAGGGTGGTTTTTCTTTTCACCAGTGAGACGGGCAACAGCTGATTGCCCTTCA
CCGCCTGGCCCTGAGAGAGTTGCAGCAAGCGGTCCACGCTGGTTTGCCCCAGCAGGCGAAAATCCTGTTT
GATGGTGGTTAACGGCGGGATATAACATGAGCTGTCTTCGGTATCGTCGTATCCCACTACCGAGATGTCC
GCACCAACGCGCAGCCCGGACTCGGTAATGGCGCGCATTGCGCCCAGCGCCATCTGATCGTTGGCAACCA
GCATCGCAGTGGGAACGATGCCCTCATTCAGCATTTGCATGGTTTGTTGAAAACCGGACATGGCACTCCA
GTCGCCTTCCCGTTCCGCTATCGGCTGAATTTGATTGCGAGTGAGATATTTATGCCAGCCAGCCAGACGC
AGACGCGCCGAGACAGAACTTAATGGGCCCGCTAACAGCGCGATTTGCTGGTGACCCAATGCGACCAGAT
GCTCCACGCCCAGTCGCGTACCGTCTTCATGGGAGAAAATAATACTGTTGATGGGTGTCTGGTCAGAGAC
ATCAAGAAATAACGCCGGAACATTAGTGCAGGCAGCTTCCACAGCAATGGCATCCTGGTCATCCAGCGGA
TAGTTAATGATCAGCCCACTGACGCGTTGCGCGAGAAGATTGTGCACCGCCGCTTTACAGGCTTCGACGC
CGCTTCGTTCTACCATCGACACCACCACGCTGGCACCCAGTTGATCGGCGCGAGATTTAATCGCCGCGAC
AATTTGCGACGGCGCGTGCAGGGCCAGACTGGAGGTGGCAACGCCAATCAGCAACGACTGTTTGCCCGCC
AGTTGTTGTGCCACGCGGTTGGGAATGTAATTCAGCTCCGCCATCGCCGCTTCCACTTTTTCCCGCGTTT
TCGCAGAAACGTGGCTGGCCTGGTTCACCACGCGGGAAACGGTCTGATAAGAGACACCGGCATACTCTGC
GACATCGTATAACGTTACTGGTTTCACATTCACCACCCTGAATTGACTCTCTTCCGGGCGCTATCATGCC
ATACCGCGAAAGGTTTTGCGCCATTCGATGGTGTCCGGGATCTCGACGCTCTCCCTTATGCGACTCCTGC
ATTAGGAAGCAGCCCAGTAGTAGGTTGAGGCCGTTGAGCACCGCCGCCGCAAGGAATGGTGCATGCAAGG
AGATGGCGCCCAACAGTCCCCCGGCCACGGGGCCTGCCACCATACCCACGCCGAAACAAGCGCTCATGAG
CCCGAAGTGGCGAGCCCGATCTTCCCCATCGGTGATGTCGGCGATATAGGCGCCAGCAACCGCACCTGTG
GCGCCGGTGATGCCGGCCACGATGCGTCCGGCGTAGAGGATCGAGATCGATCTCGATCCCGCGAAATTAA
TACGACTCACTATAGGGGAATTGTGAGCGGATAACAATTCCCCTCTAGAAATAATTTTGTTTAACTTTAA
GAAGGAGATATACCATGAGCAAGCATCACCATCATTCAGGCCATCACCATACCGGACACCACCATCATTC
AGGCAGTCATCACCATACCGGGAAAACTGAAGAAGGTAAACTGGTAATCTGGATTAACGGCGATAAAGGC
TATAACGGTCTCGCTGAAGTCGGTAAGAAATTCGAGAAAGATACCGGAATTAAAGTCACCGTTGAGCATC
CGGATAAACTGGAAGAGAAATTCCCACAGGTTGCGGCAACTGGCGATGGCCCTGACATTATCTTCTGGGC
ACACGACCGCTTTGGTGGCTACGCTCAATCTGGCCTGTTGGCTGAAATCACCCCGGACAAAGCGTTCCAG
GACAAGCTGTATCCGTTTACCTGGGATGCCGTACGTTACAACGGCAAGCTGATTGCTTACCCGATCGCTG
TTGAAGCGTTATCGCTGATTTATAACAAAGATCTGCTGCCGAACCCGCCAAAAACCTGGGAAGAGATCCC
GGCGCTGGATAAAGAACTGAAAGCGAAAGGTAAGAGCGCGCTGATGTTCAACCTGCAAGAACCGTACTTC
ACCTGGCCGCTGATTGCTGCTGACGGGGGTTATGCGTTCAAGTATGAAAACGGCAAGTACGACATTAAAG
ACGTGGGCGTGGATAACGCTGGCGCGAAAGCGGGTCTGACCTTCCTGGTTGACCTGATTAAAAACAAACA
CATGAATGCAGACACTGATTACTCCATCGCAGAAGCTGCCTTTAATAAAGGCGAAACAGCGATGACCATC
AACGGCCCGTGGGCATGGTCCAACATCGACACCAGCAAAGTGAATTATGGTGTAACGGTACTGCCGACCT
TCAAGGGTCAACCATCCAAACCGTTCGTTGGCGTGCTGAGCGCAGGTATTAACGCCGCCAGTCCGAACAA
AGAGCTGGCAAAAGAGTTCCTCGAAAACTATCTGCTGACTGATGAAGGTCTGGAAGCGGTTAATAAAGAC
AAACCGCTGGGTGCCGTAGCGCTGAAGTCTTACGAGGAAGAGTTGGCGAAAGATCCACGTATTGCCGCCA
CCATGGAAAACGCCCAGAAAGGTGAAATCATGCCGAACATCCCGCAGATGTCCGCTTTCTGGTATGCCGT
GCGTACTGCGGTGATCAACGCCGCCAGCGGTCGTCAGACTGTCGATGAAGCCCTGAAAGACGCGCAGACT
AATTCGAGCTCGAACAACAACAACGGTGGTGGAGAGAACCTGTATTTTCAGGGTGGAGGTAGTATGGGGA
GGAAACGCGCTCTTATTGTATTGAACGATTTGTGCTATAATAACGGCATGAACCTGACGTTGATGGTCAA
GCTGCTACCCACAACTGAACAGCACCAAGCGTTGCTTGAGACGATGGAACGGTTCAATGCGGCTTGCAAT
GCGATTGCGGAAGTGGCTTTCGAACATCGCACTGCAAACAAGATCCGGTTGCAAAAGCTCGTGTACGACA
GTATCCGCAAGGAATTTGGGCTTTCAGCCCAAATGACCGTCCGTGCTATCGCTAAGGCGTGCGAAGCGTA
CAAGCGAGACAAGTCGATAAAGCCGACATTCAAGCCGCATGGCGCCATCGTATATGACCAACGCCTCCTT
TCTTGGAAAGGTCTTGATCGCGTGTCCATCCTAACGCTTGGCGGCCGCATCTTGGTCCCCATTTTGTTTG
GCGAGTACCAGGCTGCACGCCTCCAGCGGATTCGTGGACAAGCCGACCTGATTTACCGCGATGGCACCTT
CTACCTCGCTGTCGTTGTGGATGTCCCAGATCCACCACAAGGTGCTCCAAATGGATTTCTTGGCGTGGAC
TTGGGCATTAAGAACATCGCGACAGACAGCGACGGCGAGGTGTTTTCTGGAGGGCACGTGAACGGACTGC
GCCATCGCCACGCACGCCTTCGCCAACGCCTGCAATCGAAAGGCACAAAGTCTGCCAAGCGTCTGCTGAA
GAAGCGTCGCCGCAAGGAAGCCCGTTTCGCCACCAACGTAAACCATCGCATTGCGAAAGTGCTGGTTGCG
AAAGCCAAAGACACCGGGCGCGGGATTGCACTTGAAGATCTCAAGGGCATTCGTGACCGGATAACGGTTC
GCAAGGCTCAGCGTCGCACCCAGCATTCCTGGGCATTCCATCAGCTTCGCTTCTTCATCGAGTACAAGGC
ACGTTTGGCGGGTGTGCCCGTGGTGTTCGTCGATCCGCGCAATACATCTCGAACATGTCCAAGCTGCGGT
CATGCGGACAAACGCAATCGCCCCACAAGGGATAATTTTGAGTGTGTCGAATGTGGGTTCGCTGGCCCAG
CCGACACCATCGCTGCGGTGAACATTCGCCGTAGGGCTGAAGTCATGCAGCCGTACGCGGTATAGCTAGC
ATAACCCCTTGGGGCCTCTAAACGGGTCTTGAGGGGTTTTTTGCTGAAAGGAGGAACTATATCCGGATTG
GCGAATGGG
[124 nt withheld, positions 3930-4053]
C
[91 nt withheld, positions 4055-4145]
A
[49 nt withheld, positions 4147-4195]
CCTTTGACGTTGGAGTCCACGTTCTTT
[37 nt withheld, positions 4223-4259]
ACCCTATCTCGGTCTATTCTTTTGATTTATAAGGGATTTTGCCGATTTCGGCCTATTGGTTAAAAAATGA
GCTGATTTAACAAAAATTTAACGCGAATTTTAACAAAATATTAACGTTTACAATTTCTGGCGGCACGATG
GCATGAGATTATCAAAAAGGATCTTCACCTAGATCCTTTTAAATTAAAAATGAAGTTTTAAATCAATCTA
AAGTATATATGAGTAAACTTGGTCTGACAGTTACCAATGCTTAATCAGTGAGGCACCTATCTCAGCGATC
TGTCTATTTCGTTCATCCATAGTTGCCTGACTCCCCGTCGTGTAGATAACTACGATACGGGAGGGCTTAC
CATCTGGCCCCAGTGCTGCAATGATACCGCGAGACCCACGCTCACCGGCTCCAGATTTATCAGCAATAAA
CCAGCCAGCCGGAAGGGCCGAGCGCAGAAGTGGTCCTGCAACTTTATCCGCCTCCATCCAGTCTATTAAT
TGTTGCCGGGAAGCTAGAGTAAGTAGTTCGCCAGTTAATAGTTTGCGCAACGTTGTTGCCATTGCTACAG
GCATCGTGGTGTCACGCTCGTCGTTTGGTATGGCTTCATTCAGCTCCGGTTCCCAACGATCAAGGCGAGT
TACATGATCCCCCATGTTGTGCAAAAAAGCGGTTAGCTCCTTCGGTCCTCCGATCGTTGTCAGAAGTAAG
TTGGCCGCAGTGTTATCACTCATGGTTATGGCAGCACTGCATAATTCTCTTACTGTCATGCCATCCGTAA
GATGCTTTTCTGTGACTGGTGAGTACTCAACCAAGTCATTCTGAGAATAGTGTATGCGGCGACCGAGTTG
CTCTTGCCCGGCGTCAATACGGGATAATACCGCGCCACATAGCAGAACTTTAAAAGTGCTCATCATTGGA
AAACGTTCTTCGGGGCGAAAACTCTCAAGGATCTTACCGCTGTTGAGATCCAGTTCGATGTAACCCACTC
GTGCACCCAACTGATCTTCAGCATCTTTTACTTTCACCAGCGTTTCTGGGTGAGCAAAAACAGGAAGGCA
AAATGCCGCAAAAAAGGGAATAAGGGCGACACGGAAATGTTGAATACTCATACTCTTCCTTTTTCAATCA
TGATTGAAGCATTTATCAGGGTTATTGTCTCATGAGCGGATACATATTTGAATGTATTTAGAAAAATAAA
CAAATAGGTCATGACCAAAATCCCTTAACGTGAGTTTTCGTTCCACTGAGCGTCAGACCCCGTAGAAAAG
ATCAAAGGATCTTCTTGAGATCCTTTTTTTCTGCGCGTAATCTGCTGCTTGCAAACAAAAAAACCACCGC
TACCAGCGGTGGTTTGTTTGCCGGATCAAGAGCTACCAACTCTTTTTCCGAAGGTAACTGGCTTCAGCAG
AGCGCAGATACCAAATACTGTCCTTCTAGTGTAGCCGTAGTTAGGCCACCACTTCAAGAACTCTGTAGCA
CCGCCTACATACCTCGCTCTGCTAATCCTGTTACCAGTGGCTGCTGCCAGTGGCGATAAGTCGTGTCTTA
CCGGGTTGGACTCAAGACGATAGTTACCGGATAAGGCGCAGCGGTCGGGCTGAACGGGGGGTTCGTGCAC
ACAGCCCAGCTTGGAGCGAACGACCTACACCGAACTGAGATACCTACAGCGTGAGCTATGAGAAAGCGCC
ACGCTTCCCGAAGGGAGAAAGGCGGACAGGTATCCGGTAAGCGGCAGGGTCGGAACAGGAGAGCGCACGA
GGGAGCTTCCAGGGGGAAACGCCTGGTATCTTTATAGTCCTGTCGGGTTTCGCCACCTCTGACTTGAGCG
TCGATTTTTGTGATGCTCGTCAGGGGGGCGGAGCCTATGGAAAAACGCCAGCAACGCGGCCTTTTTACGG
TTCCTGGCCTTTTGCTGGCCTTTTGCTCACATGTTCTTTCCTGCGTTATCCCCTGATTCTGTGGATAACC
GTATTACCGCCTTTGAGTGAGCTGATACCGCTCGCCGCAGCCGAACGACCGAGCGCAGCGAGTCAGTGAG
CGAGGAAGCGGAAGAGCGCCTGATGCGGTATTTTCTCCTTACGCATCTGTGCGGTATTTCACACCGCAAT
GGTGCACTCTCAGTACAATCTGCTCTGATGCCGCATAGTTAAGCCAGTATACACTCCGCTATCGCTACGT
GACTGGGTCATGGCTGCGCCCCGACACCCGCCAACACCCGCTGACGCGCCCTGACGGGCTTGTCTGCTCC
CGGCATCCGCTTACAGACAAGCTGTGACCGTCTCCGGGAGCTGCATGTGTCAGAGGTTTTCACCGTCATC
ACCGAAACGCGCGAGGCAGCTGCGGTAAAGCTCATCAGCGTGGTCGTGAAGCGATTCACAGATGTCTGCC
TGTTCATCCGCGTCCAGCTCGTTGAGTTTCTCCAGAAGCGTTAATGTCTGGCTTCTGATAAAGCGGGCCA
TGTTAAGGGCGGTTTTTTCCTGTTTGGTCACTGATGCCTCCGTGTAAGGGGGATTTCTGTTCATGGGGGT
AATGATACCGATGAAACGAGAGAGGATGCTCACGATACGGGTTACTGATGATGAACATGCCCGGTTACTG
GAACGTTGTGAGGGTAAACAACTGGCGGTATGGATGCGGCGGGACCAGAGAAAAATCACTCAGGGTCAAT
GCCAGCGCTTCGTTAATACAGATGTAGGTGTTCCACAGGGTAGCCAGCAGCATCCTGCGATGCAGATCCG
GAACATAATGGTGCAGGGCGCTGACTTCCGCGTTTCCAGACTTTACGAAACACGGAAACCGAAGACCATT
CATGTTGTTGCTCAGGTCGCAGACGTTTTGCAGCAGCAGTCGCTTCACGTTCGCTCGCGTATCGGTGATT
CATTCTGCTAACCAGTAAGGCAACCCCGCCAGCCTAGCCGGGTCCTCAACGACAGGAGCACGATCATGCT
AGTCATGCCCCGCGCCCACCGGAAGGAGCTGACTGGGTTGAAGGCTCTCAAGGGCATCGGTCGAGATCCC
GGTGCCTAATGAGTGAGCTAACTTACATTAATTGCGTTGCGCTCACTGCCCGCTTTCCAGTCGGGAAACC
TGTCGTGCCAGCTGCATTAATGAATCGGCCAACGCGCGGGGAGAGGCG
Features (pLannotate 1.2.2; 18 found; start..end, strand, type, name):
   1008..1085    -  promoter       lacI promoter: lacI
   1093..1372    -  CDS            TcR (fragment): tetracycline efflux protein; tet; confers resistance to tetracycline
   1398..1416    +  promoter       T7 promoter: promoter for bacteriophage T7 RNA polymerase
   1417..1441    +  protein_bind   lac operator: The lac repressor binds to the lac operator to inhibit transcription in E. coli. This inhibition can be relieved by adding lactose or isopropyl-β-D-thiogalactopyranoside (IPTG). lac repressor encoded by lacI
   1456..1478    +  RBS            RBS: efficient ribosome binding site from bacteriophage T7 gene 10 (Olins and Rangwala, 1989)
   1562..2660    +  CDS            MBP (fragment): maltose binding protein from E. coli; malE (mutated); This version of the gene does not encode a signal sequence, so MBP will remain in the cytosol.
   2697..2713    +  CDS            TEV site (fragment): tobacco etch virus (TEV) protease recognition and cleavage site
   3846..3893    +  terminator     T7 terminator: transcription terminator for bacteriophage T7 RNA polymerase
   3930..4385    +  rep_origin     f1 ori (sequence partly withheld): f1 bacteriophage origin of replication; arrow indicates direction of (+) strand synthesis
   4500..5360    -  CDS            AmpR: β-lactamase; bla; confers resistance to ampicillin, carbenicillin, and related antibiotics
   5361..5453    -  promoter       AmpR promoter: bla
   5534..6122    +  rep_origin     ori: high-copy-number ColE1/pMB1/pBR322/pUC origin of replication
   6308..6447    -  misc_feature   bom: basis of mobility region from pBR322
   6549..6740    -  CDS            rop: Rop protein, which maintains plasmids at low copy number; rop
   6757..7137    +  CDS            YPB1_ECOLX: Protein predicted: Swiss-Prot protein existence level 4. From Escherichia coli.
   7199..7263    -  CDS            TcR (fragment): tetracycline efflux protein; tet; confers resistance to tetracycline
   7278..7299    -  protein_bind   CAP binding site: CAP binding activates transcription in the presence of cAMP. E. coli catabolite activator protein
   7312..1007    -  CDS            lacI (across the origin): lac repressor; lacI; The lac repressor binds to the lac operator to inhibit transcription in E. coli. This inhibition can be relieved by adding lactose or isopropyl-β-D-thiogalactopyranoside (IPTG).
