[The description below was written by a language model from this plasmid's Addgene catalogue record and pLannotate feature annotations shown in this document.]
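Description:
pHS0923 pET45b(+) His14-MBP-TEV-AmaTnpB is a bacterial expression plasmid of about 7.4 kb, built on the pET45b(+) backbone, for producing a tagged form of the TnpB protein from Alicyclobacillus macrosporangiidus in E. coli. It replicates from a ColE1/pBR322-type origin and retains the bom and rop elements of pBR322. The catalogue lists it as high copy, although rop normally moderates copy number. Selection is by ampicillin through the β-lactamase gene. An f1 origin is also present, along with short, nonfunctional tetracycline-resistance fragments that are backbone remnants.

Expression is driven by a T7 promoter immediately followed by a lac operator and the T7 gene 10 ribosome binding site, and it ends at a T7 terminator. The plasmid carries its own lacI gene, so transcription is repressed until it is induced with IPTG or lactose in a host that supplies T7 RNA polymerase. The open reading frame encodes an N-terminal 14-histidine tag, then a signal-sequence-free E. coli maltose binding protein that remains cytosolic, a TEV protease recognition site, and the roughly 1.1 kb AmaTnpB coding sequence. The automated annotation does not label the His14 tag or the TnpB gene. The unannotated stretch between the TEV site and the terminator is consistent with the position and size of the TnpB insert.

This design supports affinity purification through the histidine tag and MBP, with MBP commonly also aiding solubility, and TEV cleavage can then release TnpB from the tags. The associated publication concerns RNA-guided endonucleases encoded by IS200/IS605 transposons, so the plasmid is suited to producing recombinant AmaTnpB for biochemical characterization.
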