Addgene plasmid #176587: pHS0923 pET45b(+) His14-MBP-TEV-AmaTnpB
Purpose: Bacterial expression of His14-MBP-TEV-AmaTnpB
Depositing lab: Feng Zhang. Depositing organization: Broad Institute. Publication: The widespread IS200/IS605 transposon family encodes diverse programmable RNA-guided endonucleases. Altae-Tran H, Kannan S, Demircioglu FE, Oshiro R, Nety SP, McKay LJ, Dlakic M, Inskeep WP, Makarova KS, Macrae RK, Koonin EV, Zhang F. Science. 2021 Oct;374(6563):57-65. doi: 10.1126/science.abj6856. Epub 2021 Sep 9. PubMed 34591643.
Backbone
  Vector backbone: pET45b(+)
  Backbone size w/o insert (bp): 5062
  Total vector size (bp): 7390
  Vector type: Bacterial Expression
Growth in bacteria
  Bacterial resistance: Ampicillin, 100 μg/mL
  Growth temperature: 37°C
  Growth strain: NEB Stable
  Copy number: High Copy
Gene/Insert 1
  Gene/Insert name: MBP tag
  Species: E. coli
  Insert size (bp): 1098
  GenBank ID: WP_040064394.1
  Tag / fusion protein: His14 tag (N terminal on backbone)
Gene/Insert 2
  Gene/Insert name: TnpB
  Species: Alicyclobacillus macrosporangiidus
  Insert size (bp): 1122
  GenBank ID: WP_074954139.1
Terms and licenses: Academic/Nonprofit Terms; Industry Terms: Not Available to Industry
How to cite: pHS0923 pET45b(+) His14-MBP-TEV-AmaTnpB was a gift from Feng Zhang (Addgene plasmid # 176587 ; http://n2t.net/addgene:176587 ; RRID:Addgene_176587)
